>Addgene plasmid #62577 | pMIR-Report-SPRED1-3'UTR (WT - miR-206 site) | addgene partial sequence | sequence record 106904 | Luc-F 5'-CAGTCAAGTAACAACCGCGA-3'
TCTTACCGGAAAACTCGACGCAAGAAAAATCAGAGAGATCCTCATAAAGGCCAAGAAGGGCGGAAAGTCC
AAATTGCTCGAGTGATGAAAGCTGCGCACTAGTGAGGGAGCTCATAGGCCGGCATAGACGCGTCCGATTT
AACTAAATGTAAGGTACGAATTATTACATATTAAACTTTTCTTCCCCTTCCTAGTTCTGAAGTAGATATA
TATATATATATATCTACTGTCACATTCCATATATTTTGAATATTTAACTCATCTAGTTAATAATGTTTTT
ATTCCATGCGAATGATTTGATATTTTCATCCTTATTTCTCTTTGGCTACAATTTATATTGAGTTATATCT
GTACATTCTGGTAATCTAAAATCCTTAAAAATACTCTAATAGCCTTGAGTGACCAACTTTTTTTTTAAAG
CACAGATGTAATTGTCTAATGTTCTGATGGGAACGTAACACTTATTTTTATATAAAAAGAGACTGAGTAA
ACAAACATTATAGAAAAAAAGTGAAGTTTTTTAGTTGTTTTTTGTGGTATTCAACCAGCAAGTTGTTTTC
TTTCAGAGTTTCCTCCTTCAAAAAGTTATATTGCATTTACAAATGTTTTACAAGGCAGAAAGTTTGACTG
GATAGTTAGTGTAAAAGCTTCATGTTGAGATCTTCACGTATCATTCTGCTAAACCAGAATATGTTCAGCT
GTGTTACT
