>Addgene plasmid #62577 | pMIR-Report-SPRED1-3'UTR (WT - miR-206 site) | addgene partial sequence | sequence record 106905 | M13-Rev 5'-CAGGAAACAGCTATGACC-3'
TTAATACGACTCACTATAGGGAGAGAGAGAGAATTACCCTCACTAAAGGGAGGAGAAGCATGAATTCAAG
GTACCAGATCTTAGTTATTAATAGTAATCAATTACGGGGTCATTAGTTCATAGCCCATATATGGAGTTCC
GCGTTACATAACTTACGGTAAATGGCCCGCCTGGCTGACCGCCCAACGACCCCCGCCCATTGACGTCAAT
AATGACGTATGTTCCCATAGTAACGCCAATAGGGACTTTCCATTGACGTCAATGGGTGGAGTATTTACGG
TAAACTGCCCACTTGGCAGTACATCAAGTGTATCATATGCCAAGTACGCCCCCTATTGACGTCAATGACG
GTAAATGGCCCGCCTGGCATTATGCCCAGTACATGACCTTATGGGACTTTCCTACTTGGCAGTACATCTA
CGTATTAGTCATCGCTATTACCATGGTGATGCGGTTTTGGCAGTACATCAATGGGCGTGGATAGCGGTTT
GACTCACGGGGATTTCCAAGTCTCCACCCCATTGACGTCAATGGGAGTTTGTTTTGGCACCAAAATCAAC
GGGACTTTCCAAAATGTCGTAACAACTCCGCCCCATTGACGCAAATGGGCGGTAGGCGTGTACGGTGGGA
GGTCTATATAAGCAGAGCTGGTTTAGTGAACCGTGGATCCACCATGGAAGACGCC
