>Addgene plasmid #62577 | pMIR-Report-SPRED1-3'UTR (WT - miR-206 site) | addgene partial sequence | sequence record 108141 | M13-F20 5'-TGTAAAACGACGGCCAGT-3'
ATCCAATGAAAATAAAAGATCCTTTATTAAGCTTAACTGTTTAAACCTATGATATCACGCACGCGTAAGC
TTGGGCCCCTCGAGGGATACTCTAGAGCGGCCGCCCTTTTTTTTTTTTTTTTTTTAATGAAGAAACTTGT
TTAAAATTGTAAAGGAAAAAATGGGAATGGGACGGCAAAATCTTAGCAGCAAAGTGGTTAAACAAATTGA
AAATATTAATGCACAAACATTAAAATATTAAAGCATATATGTTGCATATAAAATACAGTACAGAACCAGG
AGTTGCACTATACTGATTAGTGCTTAACAGAAGAAATGATTAAATTTGTTCCTCCCAGAAGTATATACAC
AGTTCATTTCCACAGCATTTTCCTATATAGCCAGCAAGTTATTTTCTTCAGTTATTCACACCTTGATCAA
ACCTGAATTATAAACTTAGCACTTACAAATATGAAAATTCATTCACAAGGAAAAACAGTATTTCCATTTC
ACCAATAAAAATTTTGAAAGTTAACAGTCTATTCTAGGAAACCAAGTTTAGCTGAAAACTTCAGGGATGA
AGATCATCTGTTGTAGCAGCATTCAAATATATAAACAGTAAAAATAAGACTTAAAACTGCTGCCTACAGT
GTCATGTTTTGGATTTAGTTCATCCAATTGATTTTTAGTACAAAACTAGAAATACCCTCTTCTTCATAAC
ATCTATAGTTATCAATATATTTTCTTCTTTTCAATGTGAAATAATACTTCAAGATGATCTATATACACAA
TGTTGTCAGTTCAAGCTGTCATATAAATATAAATGCTTTCTTAAAAAAAGTATTTTACAGACAGATAGTG
TTATATACAT
