[The description below was written by a language model from this plasmid's Addgene catalogue record.]
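Description:
pMIR-Report-SPRED1-3'UTR (WT - miR-206 site) is a luciferase reporter plasmid built on the commercial pMIR-Report backbone (about 6.5 kb), giving a total size of roughly 7.7 kb. It is propagated in E. coli under ampicillin selection; the copy number is listed as unknown. No feature table is provided, and the record does not state the promoter driving luciferase, the origin of replication, or any mammalian selection marker.

The insert is an approximately 1.2 kb fragment of the human SPRED1 (Sprouty Related EVH1 domain containing 1) 3′ untranslated region, excised from a cDNA clone with MluI and ligated into the MluI site of the vector. Because a single enzyme was used, the fragment could in principle insert in either direction, and the record does not explicitly document the orientation. The fragment carries a putative miR-206 binding site in its wild-type form. In this type of reporter, the candidate 3′UTR is placed downstream of the luciferase coding sequence, so the luciferase transcript takes on the post-transcriptional regulation conferred by that UTR. If miR-206 engages its site, translation or stability of the reporter mRNA falls and luciferase activity drops.

The construct is described as a translational reporter and is intended for testing whether miR-206 directly targets SPRED1, a question raised in work on how miR-206 and miR-21 promote RAS-ERK signalling by suppressing translation of RASA1 and SPRED1. The "WT" designation implies comparison with a version in which the site is mutated, although no such companion plasmid is described in this record.
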