Addgene plasmid #62577: pMIR-Report-SPRED1-3'UTR (WT - miR-206 site)
Purpose: Translational Luciferase Reporter containing a fragment of the 3'UTR of SPRED1 containing a miR-206 binding site
Depositing lab: Michael Ruppert. Depositing organization: West Virginia University and School of Medicine. Publication: MicroRNAs 206 and 21 cooperate to promote RAS-extracellular signal-regulated kinase signaling by suppressing the translation of RASA1 and SPRED1. Sharma SB, Lin CC, Farrugia MK, McLaughlin SL, Ellis EJ, Brundage KM, Salkeni MA, Ruppert JM. Mol Cell Biol. 2014 Nov 15;34(22):4143-64. doi: 10.1128/MCB.00480-14. Epub 2014 Sep 8. PubMed 25202123.
Backbone
  Vector backbone: pMIR-Report
  Backbone manufacturer: Ambion
  Backbone size w/o insert (bp): 6470
  Total vector size (bp): 7700
  Modifications to backbone: To construct a WT SPRED1 reporter containing the putative miR-206 binding site, the 1.2-kb SPRED1 3′ UTR from clone BG167687 was excised by treatment with MluI and inserted into the same site of pMIR-REPORT.
  Vector type: Luciferase
Growth in bacteria
  Bacterial resistance: Ampicillin, 100 μg/mL
  Growth temperature: 37°C
  Growth strain: XL1 Blue
  Copy number: Unknown
Gene/Insert
  Gene/Insert name: SPRED1 (alt name: Sprouty Related EVH1 domain containing 1)
  Species: H. sapiens (human)
  Insert size (bp): 1200
  Entrez Gene: SPRED1 (a.k.a. LGSS, NFLS, PPP1R147, hSpred1, spred-1)
  Cloning method: Unknown
  Sequencing primers: 5′ M13pUC-Fwd; 3′ Luc-F
Terms and licenses: Academic/Nonprofit Terms; Industry Terms: Not Available to Industry
How to cite: pMIR-Report-SPRED1-3'UTR (WT - miR-206 site) was a gift from Michael Ruppert (Addgene plasmid # 62577 ; http://n2t.net/addgene:62577 ; RRID:Addgene_62577)
